Addgene plasmid #153654: pGBW-m4133177
Purpose: Mammalian expression plasmid for SARS-CoV-2 nsp11
Depositing lab: Ginkgo Bioworks & Benjie Chen.
Backbone
  Vector backbone: pTwist_CMV_6
  Backbone size w/o insert (bp): 4180
  Vector type: Mammalian Expression
Growth in bacteria
  Bacterial resistance: Ampicillin, 100 μg/mL
  Growth temperature: 37°C
  Growth strain: DH5alpha
  Copy number: High Copy
Gene/Insert
  Gene/Insert name: SARS-CoV-2 nsp11
  Species: Severe acute respiratory syndrome coronavirus 2
  Insert size (bp): 32
  Mutation: wt
  Entrez Gene: ORF1ab (a.k.a. GU280_gp01)
  Promoter: CMV
  Tag / fusion protein: Cleavable TEV;HA (C terminal on backbone)
  Cloning method: Unknown
Resource information
  A portion of this plasmid was derived from a plasmid made by: GinkgoBioworks
Depositor comments: NCBI reference sequence: 43740578
How to cite: pGBW-m4133177 was a gift from Ginkgo Bioworks & Benjie Chen (Addgene plasmid # 153654 ; http://n2t.net/addgene:153654 ; RRID:Addgene_153654)
