[The description below was written by a language model from this plasmid's Addgene catalogue record and the feature table of its GenBank file.]
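Description:
pGBW-m4133177 is a mammalian expression plasmid built on the pTwist_CMV_6 backbone for producing the SARS-CoV-2 nsp11 peptide, a very short wild-type product derived from the viral ORF1ab gene. The full circular construct is 4272 bp and is maintained in E. coli through a high-copy ColE1/pUC-type origin of replication, with selection by the beta-lactamase (AmpR) gene conferring ampicillin resistance. No mammalian selection marker is annotated, so the plasmid appears suited to transient transfection.

Expression is driven by the human cytomegalovirus immediate early enhancer and promoter, followed by a Kozak consensus sequence that spans the plasmid's numbering origin and promotes efficient translation initiation. The nsp11 coding region itself (recorded as only 32 bp) is not annotated as a separate feature in the table, but by position it lies between the Kozak sequence and the backbone-encoded C-terminal tags: a TEV protease recognition site followed directly by an HA epitope. This arrangement allows detection or immunoprecipitation of the fusion through HA, with the option of removing the tag by TEV cleavage. An SV40 polyadenylation signal terminates the transcript.

The expression cassette and the bacterial elements are bracketed by insulating parts: T7 and rrnG transcription terminators, 5' and 3' beta-globin insulator elements, and a synthetic polyadenylation signal upstream of the CMV enhancer, which together limit read-through transcription and interference between plasmid regions. The construct belongs to a set of tagged SARS-CoV-2 protein plasmids intended for expression and/or purification of viral proteins in mammalian cells.
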