LOCUS       Exported 4272 bp ds-DNA circular SYN 12-MAY-2021
DEFINITION  Mammalian expression plasmid for SARS-CoV-2 nsp11.
ACCESSION   .
VERSION     .
KEYWORDS    pGBW-m4133177
SOURCE      synthetic DNA construct
  ORGANISM  synthetic DNA construct
REFERENCE   1 (bases 1 to 4272)
  TITLE     SARS-CoV-2 protein Mammalian expression constructs, tagged, for
            protein expression and/or purification
REFERENCE   2 (bases 1 to 4272)
  AUTHORS   .
  TITLE     Direct Submission
  JOURNAL   Exported May 12, 2021 from SnapGene Server 1.1.58
            http://www.snapgene.com
FEATURES             Location/Qualifiers
     source          1..4272
                     /organism="synthetic DNA construct"
                     /mol_type="other DNA"
     CDS             41..61
                     /codon_start=1
                     /product="tobacco etch virus (TEV) protease recognition and
                     cleavage site"
                     /label=TEV site
                     /translation="ENLYFQS"
     CDS             62..88
                     /codon_start=1
                     /product="HA (human influenza hemagglutinin) epitope tag"
                     /label=HA
                     /translation="YPYDVPDYA"
     polyA_signal    141..262
                     /label=SV40 poly(A) signal
                     /note="SV40 polyadenylation signal"
     primer_bind     complement(152..171)
                     /label=EBV-rev
                     /note="SV40 polyA terminator, reverse primer"
     primer_bind     206..225
                     /label=SV40pA-R
                     /note="SV40 polyA, reverse primer"
     terminator      377..423
                     /label=T7 terminator
                     /note="transcription terminator for bacteriophage T7 RNA
                     polymerase"
     terminator      453..589
                     /label=rrnG terminator
                     /note="transcription terminator from the E. coli ribosomal
                     RNA rrnG operon (Albrechtsen et al., 1991)"
     misc_feature    634..705
                     /label=3' beta-globin insulator
                     /note="insulator downstream of the human beta-globin locus
                     (Farrell et al., 2002)"
     rep_origin      complement(931..1519)
                     /direction=LEFT
                     /label=ori
                     /note="high-copy-number ColE1/pMB1/pBR322/pUC origin of
                     replication"
     primer_bind     complement(1011..1030)
                     /label=pBR322ori-F
                     /note="pBR322 origin, forward primer"
     CDS             2265..3125
                     /codon_start=1
                     /gene="bla"
                     /product="beta-lactamase"
                     /label=AmpR
                     /note="confers resistance to ampicillin, carbenicillin, and
                     related antibiotics"
                     /translation="MSIQHFRVALIPFFAAFCLPVFAHPETLVKVKDAEDQLGARVGYI
                     ELDLNSGKILESFRPEERFPMMSTFKVLLCGAVLSRIDAGQEQLGRRIHYSQNDLVEYS
                     PVTEKHLTDGMTVRELCSAAITMSDNTAANLLLTTIGGPKELTAFLHNMGDHVTRLDRW
                     EPELNEAIPNDERDTTMPVAMATTLRKLLTGELLTLASRQQLIDWMEADKVAGPLLRSA
                     LPAGWFIADKSGAGERGSRGIIAALGPDGKPSRIVVIYTTGSQATMDERNRQIAEIGAS
                     LIKHW"
     primer_bind     complement(2483..2502)
                     /label=Amp-R
                     /note="Ampicillin resistance gene, reverse primer"
     terminator      3138..3274
                     /label=rrnG terminator
                     /note="transcription terminator from the E. coli ribosomal
                     RNA rrnG operon (Albrechtsen et al., 1991)"
     misc_feature    3426..3497
                     /label=5' beta-globin insulator
                     /note="insulator upstream of the human beta-globin locus
                     (Farrell et al., 2002)"
     terminator      3502..3548
                     /label=T7 terminator
                     /note="transcription terminator for bacteriophage T7 RNA
                     polymerase"
     polyA_signal    3566..3614
                     /note="synthetic polyadenylation signal"
     enhancer        3695..3998
                     /label=CMV enhancer
                     /note="human cytomegalovirus immediate early enhancer"
     promoter        4000..4202
                     /label=CMV promoter
                     /note="human cytomegalovirus (CMV) immediate early
                     promoter"
     primer_bind     4153..4173
                     /label=CMV-F
                     /note="Human CMV immediate early promoter, forward primer"
     regulatory      4271..8
                     /regulatory_class="other"
                     /note="vertebrate consensus sequence for strong initiation
                     of translation (Kozak, 1987)"
ORIGIN
        1 caccatggct gatgcacaat cgtttttaaa cgggtttgcg gaaaaccttt actttcagtc
       61 gtacccctat gacgtaccag attatgcgta agctagcttg actgactgag atacagcgta
      121 ccttcagctc acagacatga taagatacat tgatgagttt ggacaaacca caactagaat
      181 gcagtgaaaa aaatgcttta tttgtgaaat ttgtgatgct attgctttat ttgtaaccat
      241 tataagctgc aataaacaag ttaacaacaa caattgcatt cattttatgt ttcaggttca
      301 gggggaggtg tgggaggttt tttaaagcaa gtaaaacctc tacaaatgtg gtattggccc
      361 atctctatcg gtatcgtagc ataacccctt ggggcctcta aacgggtctt gaggggtttt
      421 ttgtgcccct cgggccggat tgctatctac cggcattggc gcagaaaaaa atgcctgatg
      481 cgacgctgcg cgtcttatac tcccacatat gccagattca gcaacggata cggcttcccc
      541 aacttgccca cttccatacg tgtcctcctt accagaaatt tatccttaag gtcgtcagct
      601 atcctgcagg cgatctctcg atttcgatca agacattcct ttaatggtct tttctggaca
      661 ccactagggg tcagaagtag ttcatcaaac tttcttccct ccctaatctc attggttacc
      721 ttgggctatc gaaacttaat taaccagtca agtcagctac ttggcgagat cgacttgtct
      781 gggtttcgac tacgctcaga attgcgtcag tcaagttcga tctggtcctt gctattgcac
      841 ccgttctccg attacgagtt tcatttaaat catgtgagca aaaggccagc aaaaggccag
      901 gaaccgtaaa aaggccgcgt tgctggcgtt tttccatagg ctccgccccc ctgacgagca
      961 tcacaaaaat cgacgctcaa gtcagaggtg gcgaaacccg acaggactat aaagatacca
     1021 ggcgtttccc cctggaagct ccctcgtgcg ctctcctgtt ccgaccctgc cgcttaccgg
     1081 atacctgtcc gcctttctcc cttcgggaag cgtggcgctt tctcatagct cacgctgtag
     1141 gtatctcagt tcggtgtagg tcgttcgctc caagctgggc tgtgtgcacg aaccccccgt
     1201 tcagcccgac cgctgcgcct tatccggtaa ctatcgtctt gagtccaacc cggtaagaca
     1261 cgacttatcg ccactggcag cagccactgg taacaggatt agcagagcga ggtatgtagg
     1321 cggtgctaca gagttcttga agtggtggcc taactacggc tacactagaa gaacagtatt
     1381 tggtatctgc gctctgctga agccagttac cttcggaaaa agagttggta gctcttgatc
     1441 cggcaaacaa accaccgctg gtagcggtgg tttttttgtt tgcaagcagc agattacgcg
     1501 cagaaaaaaa ggatctcaag aagatccttt gatcttttct acggggtctg acgctcagtg
     1561 gaacgaaaac tcacgttaag ggattttggt catgagatta tcaaaaagga tcttcaccta
     1621 gatcctttta aattaaaaat gaagttttaa atcaatctaa agtatatatg agtaaacttg
     1681 gtctgacagt taccaatgct taatcagtga ggcacctatc tcagcgatct gtctatttcg
     1741 ttcatccata gttgcattta aatttccgaa ctctccaagg ccctcgtcgg aaaatcttca
     1801 aacctttcgt ccgatccatc ttgcaggcta cctctcgaac gaactatcgc aagtctcttg
     1861 gccggccttg cgccttggct attgcttggc agcgcctatc gccaggtatt actccaatcc
     1921 cgaatatccg agatcgggat cacccgagag aagttcaacc tacatcctca atcccgatct
     1981 atccgagatc cgaggaatat cgaaatcggg gcgcgcctgg tgtaccgaga acgatcctct
     2041 cagtgcgagt ctcgacgatc catatcgttg cttggcagtc agccagtcgg aatccagctt
     2101 gggacccagg aagtccaatc gtcagatatt gtactcaagc ctggtcacgg cagcgtaccg
     2161 atctgtttaa acctagatat tgatagtctg atcggtcaac gtataatcga gtcctagctt
     2221 ttgcaaacat ctatcaagag acaggatcag caggaggctt tcgcatgagt attcaacatt
     2281 tccgtgtcgc ccttattccc ttttttgcgg cattttgcct tcctgttttt gctcacccag
     2341 aaacgctggt gaaagtaaaa gatgctgaag atcagttggg tgcgcgagtg ggttacatcg
     2401 aactggatct caacagcggt aagatccttg agagttttcg ccccgaagaa cgctttccaa
     2461 tgatgagcac ttttaaagtt ctgctatgtg gcgcggtatt atcccgtatt gacgccgggc
     2521 aagagcaact cggtcgccgc atacactatt ctcagaatga cttggttgag tattcaccag
     2581 tcacagaaaa gcatcttacg gatggcatga cagtaagaga attatgcagt gctgccataa
     2641 ccatgagtga taacactgcg gccaacttac ttctgacaac gattggagga ccgaaggagc
     2701 taaccgcttt tttgcacaac atgggggatc atgtaactcg ccttgatcgt tgggaaccgg
     2761 agctgaatga agccatacca aacgacgagc gtgacaccac gatgcctgta gcaatggcaa
     2821 caaccttgcg taaactatta actggcgaac tacttactct agcttcccgg caacagttga
     2881 tagactggat ggaggcggat aaagttgcag gaccacttct gcgctcggcc cttccggctg
     2941 gctggtttat tgctgataaa tctggagccg gtgagcgtgg gtctcgcggt atcattgcag
     3001 cactggggcc agatggtaag ccctcccgta tcgtagttat ctacacgacg gggagtcagg
     3061 caactatgga tgaacgaaat agacagatcg ctgagatagg tgcctcactg attaagcatt
     3121 ggtaaccgat tctaggtgca ttggcgcaga aaaaaatgcc tgatgcgacg ctgcgcgtct
     3181 tatactccca catatgccag attcagcaac ggatacggct tccccaactt gcccacttcc
     3241 atacgtgtcc tccttaccag aaatttatcc ttaagatccc gaatcgttta aactcgactc
     3301 tggctctatc gaatctccgt cgtttcgagc ttacgcgaac agccgtggcg ctcatttgct
     3361 cgtcgggcat cgaatctcgt cagctatcgt cagcttacct ttttggcagc gatcgcggct
     3421 cccgacatct tggaccatta gctccacagg tatcttcttc cctctagtgg tcataacagc
     3481 agcttcagct acctctcaat tcaaaaaacc cctcaagacc cgtttagagg ccccaagggg
     3541 ttatgctatc aatcgttgcg ttacacacac aaaaaaccaa cacacatcca tcttcgatgg
     3601 atagcgattt tattatctaa ctgctgatcg agtgtagcca gatctagtaa tcaattacgg
     3661 ggtcattagt tcatagccca tatatggagt tccgcgttac ataacttacg gtaaatggcc
     3721 cgcctggctg accgcccaac gacccccgcc cattgacgtc aataatgacg tatgttccca
     3781 tagtaacgcc aatagggact ttccattgac gtcaatgggt ggagtattta cggtaaactg
     3841 cccacttggc agtacatcaa gtgtatcata tgccaagtac gccccctatt gacgtcaatg
     3901 acggtaaatg gcccgcctgg cattatgccc agtacatgac cttatgggac tttcctactt
     3961 ggcagtacat ctacgtatta gtcatcgcta ttaccatgct gatgcggttt tggcagtaca
     4021 tcaatgggcg tggatagcgg tttgactcac ggggatttcc aagtctccac cccattgacg
     4081 tcaatgggag tttgttttgg caccaaaatc aacgggactt tccaaaatgt cgtaacaact
     4141 ccgccccatt gacgcaaatg ggcggtaggc gtgtacggtg ggaggtctat ataagcagag
     4201 ctggtttagt gaaccgtcag atcagatctt tgtcgatcct accatccact cgacacaccc
     4261 gccagcggcc gc
//
